Addgene plasmid #22054: pSTK120-mCMV-TK
Depositing lab: Maria Castro. Depositing organization: Cedars-Sinai Medical Center. Publication: High-capacity adenovirus vector-mediated anti-glioma gene therapy in the presence of systemic antiadenovirus immunity. King GD, Muhammad AK, Xiong W, Kroeger KM, Puntel M, Larocque D, Palmer D, Ng P, Lowenstein PR, Castro MG. J Virol. 2008 May . 82(9):4680-4. 10.1128/JVI.00232-08 PubMed 18287240.
Backbone
  Vector backbone: pSTK120
  Backbone size w/o insert (bp): 28750
  Vector type: Adenoviral
Growth in bacteria
  Bacterial resistance: Ampicillin, 100 μg/mL
  Growth temperature: 30°C
  Growth strain: DH5alpha
  Growth instructions: 32C and 160 RPM
  Copy number: Low Copy
Gene/Insert
  Gene/Insert name: mCMV-TK-pA expression cassette (alt names: HSV1-TK; thymidine kinase; TK)
  Species: Herpes Simplex Type 1
  Insert size (bp): 3862
  Cloning method: Restriction Enzyme; 5′ cloning site EagI (not destroyed); 3′ cloning site EagI (not destroyed)
  Sequencing primers: 5′ n/a
Terms and licenses: Academic/Nonprofit Terms; Industry Terms: Not Available to Industry
How to cite: pSTK120-mCMV-TK was a gift from Maria Castro (Addgene plasmid # 22054 ; http://n2t.net/addgene:22054 ; RRID:Addgene_22054)
