[The description below was written by a language model from this plasmid's Addgene catalogue record.]
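Description:
pSTK120-mCMV-TK is an adenoviral vector plasmid built on the large pSTK120 backbone (about 28.75 kb without insert). The associated publication concerns high-capacity adenovirus vectors, which indicates the intended vector format. In such helper-dependent ("gutless") systems, the viral coding genes are removed from the vector genome and must be supplied in trans during vector production. This leaves room for large payloads and reduces expression of viral proteins in transduced cells. The record does not include a feature table, so the backbone elements (inverted terminal repeats, packaging signal, stuffer DNA, bacterial origin) cannot be confirmed from the information given. In bacteria the plasmid is maintained at low copy number and selected with ampicillin.

The payload is a roughly 3.9 kb expression cassette inserted at an EagI site, with the site preserved on both sides. It consists of an mCMV promoter (presumably the murine cytomegalovirus promoter, though the record does not expand the abbreviation), the herpes simplex virus type 1 thymidine kinase (HSV1-TK) coding sequence and a polyadenylation signal. HSV1-TK is a classic conditional cytotoxic or "suicide" gene. It phosphorylates nucleoside analogue prodrugs such as ganciclovir into toxic metabolites that kill dividing cells expressing the enzyme. No tags, reporters or additional transgenes are recorded.

Based on the linked publication, the construct serves as the genome plasmid for generating a TK-expressing high-capacity adenoviral vector. That vector was used for experimental anti-glioma gene therapy, including settings where the host has pre-existing systemic immunity to adenovirus.
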