>Addgene plasmid #22054 | pSTK120-mCMV-TK | addgene partial sequence | sequence record 27837 | 22054 with Kan-R
NATCGCGGCCTGAGCAAGACGTTTCCCGTTGAATATGGCTCATAACACCCCATTGANATTACGCCTAGCA
CTAGGTAGATCTTCGAGNTCGAGGGATCCAGACATGATAAGATACATTGATGAGTTTGGACAAACCACAA
CTAGAATGCATGTGAAAAAAATGCTTTATTTGTGAAATTTGTGATGCTATTGCTTTATTTGTAACCATTA
TAAGCTGCAATAAACNAGTTAACGTCNACTCAGTTAGCCTCCCCCATCTCCCGGGCAAACGTGCGCGCCA
GGTCGCAGGTCGTCGGTATGGAGCCGGGNGTGGTGACGTGNGTCTGGACCATCCCGGAGGTAANTCNCAG
CAGGGCGTCCCGGCAGCCGGCGGGCGATTGGTCGTAATCCAGGATAAANACGTGCATGGGACGGANGCGT
TTGGNCNAGACGTCCAAGGCCCAGGCAAACACGTTGTACAGGTCGCCGTTGNGGGCCAGCAACTCGGNGG
CCCNAAACAGGGTAAATAACGTGTCCCCNATATGGGGTCGTGGGNCCGCGTTGCTCTGGGGCTCGGCACC
CTGGGGCGGCACGGCCGTCCCCGANAGCTGTCCCCAATCNTCCCNCCCANGACCCGCCGTCCCNGCAGAN
ACCCGACCGGTNTTTGGCCNGCAGCCCCTTAAACCNCGGCTAATTCGCGGCCANCATNNCCAGGTCNACC
CCTCGCCGGGNCGCTGGCGTT
